Addgene plasmid #152581: pGBW-m4134516
Purpose: Mammalian expression plasmid for SARS-CoV-2 M (membrane)
Depositing lab: Ginkgo Bioworks & Benjie Chen. Depositing organization: Ginkgo Bioworks.
Backbone
  Vector backbone: pTwist_CMV_Hygro_6
  Backbone size w/o insert (bp): 6525
  Vector type: Mammalian Expression
  Selectable markers: Hygromycin
Growth in bacteria
  Bacterial resistance: Ampicillin, 100 μg/mL
  Growth temperature: 37°C
  Growth strain: DH5alpha
  Copy number: High Copy
Gene/Insert
  Gene/Insert name: SARS-CoV-2 M (membrane) (alt names: membrane glycoprotein; M protein)
  Species: Severe acute respiratory syndrome coronavirus 2
  Insert size (bp): 662
  Mutation: wt
  Entrez Gene: M (a.k.a. GU280_gp05)
  Promoter: CMV
  Tag / fusion protein: Cleavable TEV;TRX (C terminal on backbone)
  Cloning method: Unknown
Resource information
  A portion of this plasmid was derived from a plasmid made by: GinkgoBioworks
Depositor comments: NCBI reference sequence: YP_009724393.1
How to cite: pGBW-m4134516 was a gift from Ginkgo Bioworks & Benjie Chen (Addgene plasmid # 152581 ; http://n2t.net/addgene:152581 ; RRID:Addgene_152581)
