[The description below was written by a language model from this plasmid's Addgene catalogue record and pLannotate feature annotations shown in this document.]
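Description:
pGBW-m4134516 is a mammalian expression plasmid built on the pTwist_CMV_Hygro_6 backbone for producing the wild-type SARS-CoV-2 membrane (M) glycoprotein, a viral envelope component central to virion morphogenesis and assembly. The full sequence record is about 7.6 kb. In bacteria the plasmid replicates from a high-copy ColE1/pUC-type origin and is selected with ampicillin through an AmpR β-lactamase gene. In mammalian cells, stable selection is possible with hygromycin: a hygromycin B phosphotransferase gene is driven by the human ubiquitin C promoter and ends in a synthetic polyadenylation signal.

The M coding sequence is expressed from CMV immediate-early regulatory elements. The annotation detects the CMV enhancer together with partial and truncated CMV promoter matches, which is consistent with the CMV promoter listed in the catalogue. Downstream of M, the table places an E. coli thioredoxin (trxA) coding sequence followed by a 6xHis tag. This matches the catalogue description of a C-terminal, backbone-encoded thioredoxin fusion that can be removed at a TEV protease site. The TEV site itself is not annotated but presumably lies in the short gap between M and trxA, and the His tag does not appear in the catalogue fields. An SV40 polyadenylation signal is annotated downstream of the fusion, though on the opposite strand.

The expression region is flanked by β-globin insulator elements, and bacterial transcription terminators (T7 and rrnG) help isolate the cassettes from transcriptional read-through. The construct is suited to transient or hygromycin-selected expression of tagged M protein in mammalian cells. The His tag allows affinity capture, and TEV cleavage should remove the thioredoxin and His portions of the fusion.
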