Features (pLannotate 1.2.2; 21 found; start..end, strand, type, name):
      5..670     +  CDS            VME1_SARS2: Experimental evidence at protein level: Swiss-Prot protein existence level 1. Component of the viral envelope that plays a central role in virus morphogenesis and assembly via its interactions with other viral proteins (By similarity). Regulates the localization of S protein at cis-Golgi, the place of virus budding (PubMed:33229438). May act by binding cytoplasmic c-terminus of S (PubMed:33229438). From Severe acute respiratory syndrome coronavirus 2 (2019-nCoV) (SARS-CoV-2).
    692..1018    +  CDS            trxA: THIO_ECO57 - Experimental evidence at protein level: Swiss-Prot protein existence level 1. Participates in various redox reactions through the reversible oxidation of its active center dithiol to a disulfide and catalyzes dithiol-disulfide exchange reactions. From Escherichia coli O157:H7.
   1040..1057    +  CDS            6xHis: 6xHis affinity tag
   1150..1271    -  polyA_signal   SV40 poly(A) signal: SV40 polyadenylation signal
   1294..1363    -  CDS            large T antigen (fragment): large T antigen from SV40 (simian virus 40)
   1386..1432    +  terminator     T7 terminator: transcription terminator for bacteriophage T7 RNA polymerase
   1462..1598    +  terminator     rrnG terminator: transcription terminator from the E. coli ribosomal RNA rrnG operon (Albrechtsen et al., 1991)
   1643..1714    +  misc_feature   3' β-globin insulator: insulator downstream of the human β-globin locus (Farrell et al., 2002)
   1940..2528    -  rep_origin     ori: high-copy-number ColE1/pMB1/pBR322/pUC origin of replication
   2700..2764    -  CDS            bla(M) (fragment): β-lactamase lacking the signal sequence; bla(M); allows cytosolic expression of β-lactamase
   3028..4237    +  promoter       UbC promoter: human ubiquitin C promoter
   4247..5268    +  CDS            HygR (fragment): hygromycin B phosphotransferase confers resistance to hygromycin
   5296..5344    +  polyA_signal   poly(A) signal: synthetic polyadenylation signal
   5610..6470    +  CDS            AmpR: β-lactamase; bla; confers resistance to ampicillin, carbenicillin, and related antibiotics
   6483..6619    +  terminator     rrnG terminator: transcription terminator from the E. coli ribosomal RNA rrnG operon (Albrechtsen et al., 1991)
   6764..6835    +  misc_feature   5' β-globin insulator: insulator upstream of the human β-globin locus (Farrell et al., 2002)
   6840..6886    -  terminator     T7 terminator: transcription terminator for bacteriophage T7 RNA polymerase
   6904..6952    -  polyA_signal   poly(A) signal: synthetic polyadenylation signal
   7033..7336    +  enhancer       CMV enhancer: human cytomegalovirus immediate early enhancer
   7409..7426    -  promoter       CMV promoter (fragment): human cytomegalovirus (CMV) immediate early promoter
   7489..7540    +  promoter       CMVd2 promoter: truncated human cytomegalovirus (CMV) immediate early promoter that yields moderately reduced expression relative to the full-length promoter
>Addgene plasmid #152581 | pGBW-m4134516 | depositor full sequence | sequence record 295593 | Full Sequence
CACCATGGCGGACAGCAACGGCACTATTACAGTCGAAGAGCTTAAGAAATTACTCGAGCAGTGGAATTTG
GTAATAGGATTCCTGTTTCTAACGTGGATCTGTCTGCTGCAATTCGCATATGCCAACCGGAATAGATTTC
TCTACATCATTAAGTTGATCTTCCTGTGGCTGCTTTGGCCTGTGACCTTGGCTTGCTTTGTTCTGGCCGC
CGTGTACCGCATAAACTGGATTACCGGTGGGATCGCTATCGCAATGGCGTGCCTCGTGGGCCTTATGTGG
CTGTCCTATTTTATAGCCTCATTCCGACTCTTTGCTCGTACTAGGAGTATGTGGTCTTTCAATCCCGAAA
CAAATATTTTACTAAACGTCCCGCTGCATGGGACCATTTTAACAAGACCATTGCTAGAGAGCGAGCTCGT
GATCGGCGCAGTTATACTGCGGGGACACCTCAGGATCGCCGGACACCATCTGGGTCGCTGTGATATTAAA
GACCTGCCCAAGGAAATAACAGTGGCTACCTCGCGTACTCTTTCATACTATAAACTGGGAGCCAGCCAGA
GAGTGGCCGGGGATTCTGGCTTCGCAGCATATAGTCGATACAGGATCGGGAACTACAAGCTGAATACGGA
CCACTCCTCCTCTAGTGATAATATTGCATTGCTCGTACAGGAAAACCTTTACTTTCAGTCGATGAGTGAC
AAAATCATTCATCTAACCGATGACTCCTTTGATACAGACGTGTTGAAGGCCGATGGTGCGATACTGGTAG
ATTTCTGGGCTGAATGGTGTGGCCCGTGCAAGATGATCGCACCCATTCTGGACGAGATCGCCGACGAGTA
TCAAGGAAAATTAACTGTCGCTAAGCTTAATATAGATCAGAACCCAGGGACGGCACCTAAATACGGCATC
AGGGGAATACCTACCCTCCTGCTCTTTAAGAATGGGGAAGTTGCCGCGACAAAAGTGGGAGCCCTGTCTA
AGGGCCAGCTAAAAGAGTTCTTGGACGCTAACCTGGCAGGTTCAGGCTCGGGGCACATGCACCATCACCA
TCACCATAGCAGCGGGCTCGTGCCACGCGGCTAAGGATCCGCAGGCCTCTGCTAGCTTGACTGACTGAGA
TACAGCGTACCTTCAGCTCACAGACATGATAAGATACATTGATGAGTTTGGACAAACCACAACTAGAATG
CAGTGAAAAAAATGCTTTATTTGTGAAATTTGTGATGCTATTGCTTTATTTGTAACCATTATAAGCTGCA
ATAAACAAGTTAACAACAACAATTGCATTCATTTTATGTTTCAGGTTCAGGGGGAGGTGTGGGAGGTTTT
TTAAAGCAAGTAAAACCTCTACAAATGTGGTATTGGCCCATCTCTATCGGTATCGTAGCATAACCCCTTG
GGGCCTCTAAACGGGTCTTGAGGGGTTTTTTGTGCCCCTCGGGCCGGATTGCTATCTACCGGCATTGGCG
CAGAAAAAAATGCCTGATGCGACGCTGCGCGTCTTATACTCCCACATATGCCAGATTCAGCAACGGATAC
GGCTTCCCCAACTTGCCCACTTCCATACGTGTCCTCCTTACCAGAAATTTATCCTTAAGGTCGTCAGCTA
TCCTGCAGGCGATCTCTCGATTTCGATCAAGACATTCCTTTAATGGTCTTTTCTGGACACCACTAGGGGT
CAGAAGTAGTTCATCAAACTTTCTTCCCTCCCTAATCTCATTGGTTACCTTGGGCTATCGAAACTTAATT
AACCAGTCAAGTCAGCTACTTGGCGAGATCGACTTGTCTGGGTTTCGACTACGCTCAGAATTGCGTCAGT
CAAGTTCGATCTGGTCCTTGCTATTGCACCCGTTCTCCGATTACGAGTTTCATTTAAATCATGTGAGCAA
AAGGCCAGCAAAAGGCCAGGAACCGTAAAAAGGCCGCGTTGCTGGCGTTTTTCCATAGGCTCCGCCCCCC
TGACGAGCATCACAAAAATCGACGCTCAAGTCAGAGGTGGCGAAACCCGACAGGACTATAAAGATACCAG
GCGTTTCCCCCTGGAAGCTCCCTCGTGCGCTCTCCTGTTCCGACCCTGCCGCTTACCGGATACCTGTCCG
CCTTTCTCCCTTCGGGAAGCGTGGCGCTTTCTCATAGCTCACGCTGTAGGTATCTCAGTTCGGTGTAGGT
CGTTCGCTCCAAGCTGGGCTGTGTGCACGAACCCCCCGTTCAGCCCGACCGCTGCGCCTTATCCGGTAAC
TATCGTCTTGAGTCCAACCCGGTAAGACACGACTTATCGCCACTGGCAGCAGCCACTGGTAACAGGATTA
GCAGAGCGAGGTATGTAGGCGGTGCTACAGAGTTCTTGAAGTGGTGGCCTAACTACGGCTACACTAGAAG
AACAGTATTTGGTATCTGCGCTCTGCTGAAGCCAGTTACCTTCGGAAAAAGAGTTGGTAGCTCTTGATCC
GGCAAACAAACCACCGCTGGTAGCGGTGGTTTTTTTGTTTGCAAGCAGCAGATTACGCGCAGAAAAAAAG
GATCTCAAGAAGATCCTTTGATCTTTTCTACGGGGTCTGACGCTCAGTGGAACGAAAACTCACGTTAAGG
GATTTTGGTCATGAGATTATCAAAAAGGATCTTCACCTAGATCCTTTTAAATTAAAAATGAAGTTTTAAA
TCAATCTAAAGTATATATGAGTAAACTTGGTCTGACAGTTACCAATGCTTAATCAGTGAGGCACCTATCT
CAGCGATCTGTCTATTTCGTTCATCCATAGTTGCATTTAAATTTCCGAACTCTCCAAGGCCCTCGTCGGA
AAATCTTCAAACCTTTCGTCCGATCCATCTTGCAGGCTACCTCTCGAACGAACTATCGCAAGTCTCTTGG
CCGGCCTTGCGCCTTGGCTATTGCTTGGCAGCGCCTATCGCCAGGTATTACTCCAATCCCGAATATCCGA
GATCGGGATCACCCGAGAGAAGTTCAACCTACATCCTCAATCCCGATCTATCCGAGATCCGAGGAATATC
GAAATCGGGGCGCGCCTGGCCTCCGCGCCGGGTTTTGGCGCCTCCCGCGGGCGCCCCCCTCGTCACGGCG
AGCGCTGCCACGTCAGACGAAGGGCGCAGGAGCGTCCTGATCCTTCCGCCCGGACGCTCAGGACAGCGGC
CCGCTGCTCATAAGACTCGGCCTTAGAACCCCAGTATCAGCAGAAGGACATTTTAGGACGGGACTTGGGT
GACTCTAGGGCACTGGTTTTCTTTCCAGAGAGCGGAACAGGCGAGGAAAAGTAGTCCCTTCTCGGCGATT
CTGCGGAGGGATCTCCGTGGGGCGGTGAACGCCGATGATTATATAAGGACGCGCCGGGTGTGGCACAGCT
AGTTCCGTCGCAGCCGGGATTTGGGTCGCGGTTCTTGTTTGTGGATCGCTGTGATCGTCACTTGGTGAGT
AGCGGGCTGCTGGGCTGGCCGGGGCTTTCGTGGCCGCCGGGCCGCTCGGTGGGACGGAAGCGTGTGGAGA
GACCGCCAAGGGCTGTAGTCTGGGTCCGCGAGCAAGGTTGCCCTGAACTGGGGGTTGGGGGGAGCGCAGC
AAAATGGCGGCTGTTCCCGAGTCTTGAATGGAAGACGCTTGTGAGGCGGGCTGTGAGGTCGTTGAAACAA
GGTGGGGGGCATGGTGGGCGGCAAGAACCCAAGGTCTTGAGCCCTTCGCTAATGCGGGAAAGCTCTTATT
CGGGTGAGATGGGCTGGGCACCATCTGGGGACCCTGACGTGAAGTTTGTCACTGACTGGAGAACTCGGTT
TGTCGTCTGTTGCGGGGGCGGCAGTTATGGCGGTGCCGTTGGGCAGTGCACCCGTACCTTTGGGAGCGCG
CGCCCTCGTCGTGTCGTGACGTCACCCGTTCTGTTGGCTTATAATGCAGGGTGGGGCCACCTGCCGGTAG
GTGTGCGGTAGGCTTTTCTCCGTCGCAGGACGCAGGGTTCGGGCCTAGGGTAGGCTCTCCTGAATCGACA
GGCGCCGGACCTCTGGTGAGGGGAGGGATAAGTGAGGCGTCAGTTTCTTTGGTCGGTTTTATGTACCTAT
CTTCTTAAGTAGCTGAAGCTCCGGTTTTGAACTATGCGCTCGGGGTTGGCGAGTGTGTTTTGTGAAGTTT
TTTAGGCACCTTTTGAAATGTAATCATTTGGGTCAATATGTAATTTTCAGTGTTAGACTTGTAAATTGTC
CGCTAAATTCTGGCCGTTTTTGGCTTTTTTGTTAGACAACATGGGTAAAAAGCCTGAACTCACCGCGACG
TCTGTCGAGAAGTTTCTGATCGAAAAGTTCGACAGCGTCTCCGACCTGATGCAGCTCTCGGAGGGCGAAG
AATCTCGTGCTTTCAGCTTCGATGTAGGAGGGCGTGGATATGTCCTGCGGGTAAATAGCTGCGCCGATGG
TTTCTACAAAGATCGTTATGTTTATCGGCACTTTGCATCCGCCGCGCTCCCGATTCCGGAAGTGCTTGAC
ATTGGGGAGTTCAGCGAGAGCCTGACCTATTGCATCTCCCGCCGTGCACAGGGTGTCACGTTGCAAGACC
TGCCTGAAACCGAACTGCCCGCTGTTCTGCAGCCGGTCGCGGAGGCAATGGATGCCATCGCTGCCGCCGA
TCTTAGCCAGACGAGCGGGTTCGGCCCATTCGGACCGCAAGGAATCGGTCAATACACTACATGGCGTGAT
TTCATATGCGCGATTGCTGATCCCCATGTGTATCACTGGCAAACTGTGATGGACGACACCGTCAGTGCGT
CCGTCGCGCAGGCTCTCGATGAGCTGATGCTTTGGGCCGAGGACTGCCCCGAAGTCCGGCACCTCGTGCA
CGCGGATTTCGGCTCCAACAATGTCCTGACGGACAATGGCCGCATAACAGCGGTCATTGACTGGAGCGAG
GCGATGTTCGGGGATTCCCAATACGAGGTCGCCAACATCTTCTTCTGGAGGCCGTGGTTGGCTTGTATGG
AGCAGCAGACGCGCTACTTCGAGCGGAGGCATCCGGAGCTTGCAGGATCGCCCCGGCTCCGGGCGTATAT
GCTCCGCATTGGTCTTGACCAACTCTATCAGAGCTTGGTTGACGGCAATTTCGATGATGCAGCTTGGGCG
CAGGGTCGATGCGACGCAATCGTCCGATCCGGAGCCGGGACTGTCGGGCGTACACAAATCGCCCGCAGAA
GCGCCGCCGTCTGGACCGATGGCTGTGTAGAAGTACTCGCCGATAGTGGAAACCGACGCCCCAGCACTCG
TCCGAGGGCAAAGGAATAAGCTAGTATGTAAGCCTAGTCTTAGATAATAAAATCGCTATCCATCGAAGAT
GGATGTGTGTTGGTTTTTTGTGTGTGTAACGCTAGGCGCGCCTGGTGTACCGAGAACGATCCTCTCAGTG
CGAGTCTCGACGATCCATATCGTTGCTTGGCAGTCAGCCAGTCGGAATCCAGCTTGGGACCCAGGAAGTC
CAATCGTCAGATATTGTACTCAAGCCTGGTCACGGCAGCGTACCGATCTGTTTAAACCTAGATATTGATA
GTCTGATCGGTCAACGTATAATCGAGTCCTAGCTTTTGCAAACATCTATCAAGAGACAGGATCAGCAGGA
GGCTTTCGCATGAGTATTCAACATTTCCGTGTCGCCCTTATTCCCTTTTTTGCGGCATTTTGCCTTCCTG
TTTTTGCTCACCCAGAAACGCTGGTGAAAGTAAAAGATGCTGAAGATCAGTTGGGTGCGCGAGTGGGTTA
CATCGAACTGGATCTCAACAGCGGTAAGATCCTTGAGAGTTTTCGCCCCGAAGAACGCTTTCCAATGATG
AGCACTTTTAAAGTTCTGCTATGTGGCGCGGTATTATCCCGTATTGACGCCGGGCAAGAGCAACTCGGTC
GCCGCATACACTATTCTCAGAATGACTTGGTTGAGTATTCACCAGTCACAGAAAAGCATCTTACGGATGG
CATGACAGTAAGAGAATTATGCAGTGCTGCCATAACCATGAGTGATAACACTGCGGCCAACTTACTTCTG
ACAACGATTGGAGGACCGAAGGAGCTAACCGCTTTTTTGCACAACATGGGGGATCATGTAACTCGCCTTG
ATCGTTGGGAACCGGAGCTGAATGAAGCCATACCAAACGACGAGCGTGACACCACGATGCCTGTAGCAAT
GGCAACAACCTTGCGTAAACTATTAACTGGCGAACTACTTACTCTAGCTTCCCGGCAACAGTTGATAGAC
TGGATGGAGGCGGATAAAGTTGCAGGACCACTTCTGCGCTCGGCCCTTCCGGCTGGCTGGTTTATTGCTG
ATAAATCTGGAGCCGGTGAGCGTGGGTCTCGCGGTATCATTGCAGCACTGGGGCCAGATGGTAAGCCCTC
CCGTATCGTAGTTATCTACACGACGGGGAGTCAGGCAACTATGGATGAACGAAATAGACAGATCGCTGAG
ATAGGTGCCTCACTGATTAAGCATTGGTAACCGATTCTAGGTGCATTGGCGCAGAAAAAAATGCCTGATG
CGACGCTGCGCGTCTTATACTCCCACATATGCCAGATTCAGCAACGGATACGGCTTCCCCAACTTGCCCA
CTTCCATACGTGTCCTCCTTACCAGAAATTTATCCTTAAGATCGTTTAAACTCGACTCTGGCTCTATCGA
ATCTCCGTCGTTTCGAGCTTACGCGAACAGCCGTGGCGCTCATTTGCTCGTCGGGCATCGAATCTCGTCA
GCTATCGTCAGCTTACCTTTTTGGCAGCGATCGCGGCTCCCGACATCTTGGACCATTAGCTCCACAGGTA
TCTTCTTCCCTCTAGTGGTCATAACAGCAGCTTCAGCTACCTCTCAATTCAAAAAACCCCTCAAGACCCG
TTTAGAGGCCCCAAGGGGTTATGCTATCAATCGTTGCGTTACACACACAAAAAACCAACACACATCCATC
TTCGATGGATAGCGATTTTATTATCTAACTGCTGATCGAGTGTAGCCAGATCTAGTAATCAATTACGGGG
TCATTAGTTCATAGCCCATATATGGAGTTCCGCGTTACATAACTTACGGTAAATGGCCCGCCTGGCTGAC
CGCCCAACGACCCCCGCCCATTGACGTCAATAATGACGTATGTTCCCATAGTAACGCCAATAGGGACTTT
CCATTGACGTCAATGGGTGGAGTATTTACGGTAAACTGCCCACTTGGCAGTACATCAAGTGTATCATATG
CCAAGTACGCCCCCTATTGACGTCAATGACGGTAAATGGCCCGCCTGGCATTATGCCCAGTACATGACCT
TATGGGACTTTCCTACTTGGCAGTACATCTACGTATTAGTCATCGCTATTACCATGCTGATGCGGTTTTG
GCAGTACATCAATGGGCGTGGATAGCGGTTTGACTCACGGGGATTTCCAAGTCTCCACCCCATTGACGTC
AATGGGAGTTTGTTTTGGCACCAAAATCAACGGGACTTTCCAAAATGTCGTAACAACTCCGCCCCATTGA
CGCAAATGGGCGGTAGGCGTGTACGGTGGGAGGTCTATATAAGCAGAGCTGGTTTAGTGAACCGTCAGAT
CAGATCTTTGTCGATCCTACCATCCACTCGACACACCCGCCAGCGGCCGC
